Addgene plasmid #228530: pcDNA3.1-myc:Skp1(dC111):gs6:TEVs:gs6:fLuc:HA
Purpose: Firefly luciferase in fusion with a fragment of human Skp1 protein through a flexible linker and a TEV viral protease cleavage site. Expression of fLuc protein is deinhibited by TEV site cleavage.
Depositing lab: Roman Jerala. Depositing organization: National Institute of Chemistry. Publication: Subunits of an E3 Ligase Complex as Degrons for Efficient Degradation of Cytosolic, Nuclear, and Membrane Proteins. Verbic A, Lebar T, Praznik A, Jerala R. ACS Synth Biol. 2024 Mar 15;13(3):792-803. doi: 10.1021/acssynbio.3c00588. Epub 2024 Feb 26. PubMed 38404221.
Backbone
  Vector backbone: pcDNA3.1
  Vector type: Mammalian Expression
  Selectable markers: Neomycin (select with G418)
Growth in bacteria
  Bacterial resistance: Ampicillin, 100 μg/mL
  Growth temperature: 37°C
  Growth strain: DH5alpha
  Copy number: High Copy
Gene/Insert
  Gene/Insert name: myc:Skp1(dC111):gs6:TEVs:gs6:fLuc:HA
  Species: H. sapiens (human), Synthetic; Photinus pyralis
  Insert size (bp): 2109
  Entrez Gene: SKP1 (a.k.a. EMC19, OCP-II, OCP2, SKP1A, TCEB1L, p19A)
  Promoter: CMV
  Tag / fusion protein: myc (N terminal on insert); HA (C terminal on insert)
  Cloning method: Gibson Cloning
  Sequencing primers: 5′ CMV Forward; 3′ BGH Reverse
Terms and licenses: Academic/Nonprofit Terms; Industry Terms: Not Available to Industry
How to cite: pcDNA3.1-myc:Skp1(dC111):gs6:TEVs:gs6:fLuc:HA was a gift from Roman Jerala (Addgene plasmid # 228530 ; http://n2t.net/addgene:228530 ; RRID:Addgene_228530)
