[The description below was written by a language model from this plasmid's Addgene catalogue record and pLannotate feature annotations shown in this document.]
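Description:
pcDNA3.1-myc:Skp1(dC111):gs6:TEVs:gs6:fLuc:HA is a mammalian expression plasmid of about 7.5 kb built on the pcDNA3.1 backbone. It is propagated in E. coli through a high-copy ColE1/pUC-type origin with ampicillin resistance (AmpR). It also carries an f1 origin and an SV40 promoter-driven neomycin phosphotransferase cassette with an SV40 polyadenylation signal, allowing G418 selection of transfected mammalian cells. The annotation also flags short fragments such as ble, lacI, a truncated HIV-1 LTR and bom. These appear to be backbone remnants or partial sequence matches rather than functional parts.

The payload is a 2.1 kb fusion open reading frame assembled by Gibson cloning. It is transcribed from the CMV immediate-early enhancer/promoter and terminated by the bovine growth hormone poly(A) signal, with T7 and SP6 promoters flanking the insert. From N to C terminus it encodes a myc tag, a fragment of human SKP1 designated dC111, a flexible linker (gs6), a TEV protease cleavage site, a second gs6 linker, firefly luciferase (matched to the synthetic luc2 version) and a C-terminal HA tag. The feature table detects the SKP1 fragment, the luciferase, which spans the numbering origin, and an HA sequence, but it does not annotate the myc tag, the linkers or the TEV site.

SKP1 is the adaptor subunit of the SCF E3 ubiquitin ligase complex, and the associated work used E3 ligase subunits as degrons. The Skp1 fragment therefore suppresses the level of the fused luciferase. Cleavage at the TEV site separates the reporter from this fragment and relieves the inhibition, so luminescence serves as a readout of TEV protease activity or of degron performance in mammalian cells.
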