Features (pLannotate 1.2.2; 23 found; start..end, strand, type, name):
   1223..1251    +  CDS            3xHA (fragment): three tandem HA epitope tags
   1268..1286    -  promoter       SP6 promoter: promoter for bacteriophage SP6 RNA polymerase
   1312..1536    +  polyA_signal   bGH poly(A) signal: bovine growth hormone polyadenylation signal
   1540..1561    +  promoter       SV40 promoter (fragment): SV40 enhancer and early promoter
   1582..2010    +  rep_origin     f1 ori (sequence partly withheld): f1 bacteriophage origin of replication; arrow indicates direction of (+) strand synthesis
   2024..2353    +  promoter       SV40 promoter: SV40 enhancer and early promoter
   2420..3211    +  CDS            neo: KKA2_KLEPN - Also known as kan, nptII. Experimental evidence at protein level: Swiss-Prot protein existence level 1. Resistance to kanamycin, neomycin, paromomycin, ribostamycin, butirosin and gentamicin B. From Klebsiella pneumoniae.
   3235..3393    +  CDS            ble (fragment): BLE_KLEPN - Experimental evidence at protein level: Swiss-Prot protein existence level 1. Binding protein with a strong affinity to the bleomycin family of antibiotics. Binds to CL990; an antimitotic-antibiotic compound. From Klebsiella pneumoniae.
   3388..3509    +  polyA_signal   SV40 poly(A) signal: SV40 polyadenylation signal
   3582..3598    -  protein_bind   lac operator: The lac repressor binds to the lac operator to inhibit transcription in E. coli. This inhibition can be relieved by adding lactose or isopropyl-β-D-thiogalactopyranoside (IPTG). lac repressor encoded by lacI
   3606..3636    -  promoter       lac promoter: promoter for the E. coli lac operon
   3651..3672    -  protein_bind   CAP binding site: CAP binding activates transcription in the presence of cAMP. E. coli catabolite activator protein
   3685..3777    -  CDS            lacI (fragment): lac repressor; lacI; The lac repressor binds to the lac operator to inhibit transcription in E. coli. This inhibition can be relieved by adding lactose or isopropyl-β-D-thiogalactopyranoside (IPTG).
   3960..4548    -  rep_origin     ori: high-copy-number ColE1/pMB1/pBR322/pUC origin of replication
   4719..5579    -  CDS            AmpR: β-lactamase; bla; confers resistance to ampicillin, carbenicillin, and related antibiotics
   5580..5684    -  promoter       AmpR promoter: bla
   5743..5795    -  misc_feature   bom (fragment): basis of mobility region from pBR322
   5950..6329    +  enhancer       CMV enhancer: human cytomegalovirus immediate early enhancer
   6330..6533    +  promoter       CMV promoter: human cytomegalovirus (CMV) immediate early promoter
   6529..6562    +  LTR            5' LTR (truncated) (fragment): truncated 5' long terminal repeat (LTR) from HIV-1
   6578..6596    +  promoter       T7 promoter: promoter for bacteriophage T7 RNA polymerase
   6695..7036    +  CDS            SKP1 (fragment): SKP1_HUMAN - Also known as EMC19, OCP2, SKP1A, TCEB1L. Experimental evidence at protein level: Swiss-Prot protein existence level 1. Essential component of the SCF (SKP1-CUL1-F-box protein) ubiquitin ligase complex, which mediates the ubiquitination of proteins involved in cell cycle progression, signal transduction and transcription. In the SCF complex, serves as an adapter that links the F-box protein to CUL1. The functional specificity of the SCF complex depends on the F-box protein as substrate recognition component. SCF(BTRC) and SCF(FBXW11) direct ubiquitination of CTNNB1 and participate
   7088..1207    +  CDS            luciferase (across the origin): firefly luciferase synthetic luc2 version of the luciferase gene
>Addgene plasmid #228530 | pcDNA3.1-myc:Skp1(dC111):gs6:TEVs:gs6:fLuc:HA | addgene full sequence | sequence record 456690 | Addgene NGS Result
GATCATCATCATGGATAGCAAGACCGACTACCAGGGCTTCCAAAGCATGTACACCTTCGTGACTTCCCAT
TTGCCACCCGGCTTCAACGAGTACGACTTCGTGCCCGAGAGCTTCGACCGGGACAAAACCATCGCCCTGA
TCATGAACAGTAGTGGCAGTACCGGATTGCCCAAGGGCGTAGCCCTACCGCACCGCACCGCTTGTGTCCG
ATTCAGTCATGCCCGCGACCCCATCTTCGGCAACCAGATCATCCCCGACACCGCTATCCTCAGCGTGGTG
CCATTTCACCACGGCTTCGGCATGTTCACCACGCTGGGCTACTTGATCTGCGGCTTTCGGGTCGTGCTCA
TGTACCGCTTCGAGGAGGAGCTATTCTTGCGCAGCTTGCAAGACTATAAGATTCAATCTGCCCTGCTGGT
GCCCACACTATTTAGCTTCTTCGCTAAGAGCACTCTCATCGACAAGTACGACCTAAGCAACTTGCACGAG
ATCGCCAGCGGCGGGGCGCCGCTCAGCAAGGAGGTAGGTGAGGCCGTGGCCAAACGCTTCCACCTACCAG
GCATCCGCCAGGGCTACGGCCTGACAGAAACAACCAGCGCCATTCTGATCACCCCCGAAGGGGACGACAA
GCCTGGCGCAGTAGGCAAGGTGGTGCCCTTCTTCGAGGCTAAGGTGGTGGACTTGGACACCGGTAAGACA
CTGGGTGTGAACCAGCGCGGCGAGCTGTGCGTCCGTGGCCCCATGATCATGAGCGGCTACGTTAACAACC
CCGAGGCTACAAACGCTCTCATCGACAAGGACGGCTGGCTGCACAGCGGCGACATCGCCTACTGGGACGA
GGACGAGCACTTCTTCATCGTGGACCGGCTGAAGAGCCTGATCAAATACAAGGGCTACCAGGTAGCCCCA
GCCGAACTGGAGAGCATCCTGCTGCAACACCCCAACATCTTCGACGCCGGGGTCGCCGGCCTGCCCGACG
ACGATGCCGGCGAGCTGCCCGCCGCAGTCGTCGTGCTGGAACACGGTAAAACCATGACCGAGAAGGAGAT
CGTGGACTATGTGGCCAGCCAGGTTACAACCGCCAAGAAGCTGCGCGGTGGTGTTGTGTTCGTGGACGAG
GTGCCTAAAGGACTGACCGGCAAGTTGGACGCCCGCAAGATCCGCGAGATTCTCATTAAGGCCAAGAAGG
GCGGCAAGATCGCCGTGAATAGTGGTTCTGGATACCCATACGATGTTCCAGATTACGCTTAATCTAGAGG
GCCCTATTCTATAGTGTCACCTAAATGCTAGAGCTCGCTGATCAGCCTCGACTGTGCCTTCTAGTTGCCA
GCCATCTGTTGTTTGCCCCTCCCCCGTGCCTTCCTTGACCCTGGAAGGTGCCACTCCCACTGTCCTTTCC
TAATAAAATGAGGAAATTGCATCGCATTGTCTGAGTAGGTGTCATTCTATTCTGGGGGGTGGGGTGGGGC
AGGACAGCAAGGGGGAGGATTGGGAAGACAATAGCAGGCATGCTGGGGATGCGGTGGGCTCTATGGCTTC
TGAGGCGGAAAGAACCAGCTGGGGCTCTAGGGGGTATCCCC
[124 nt withheld, positions 1582-1705]
C
[91 nt withheld, positions 1707-1797]
A
[49 nt withheld, positions 1799-1847]
CCTTTGACGTTGGAGTCCACGTTCTTT
[37 nt withheld, positions 1875-1911]
ACCCTATCTCGGTCTATTCTTTTGATTTATAAGGGATTTTGCCGATTTCGGCCTATTGGTTAAAAAATGA
GCTGATTTAACAAAAATTTAACGCGAATTAATTCTGTGGAATGTGTGTCAGTTAGGGTGTGGAAAGTCCC
CAGGCTCCCCAGCAGGCAGAAGTATGCAAAGCATGCATCTCAATTAGTCAGCAACCAGGTGTGGAAAGTC
CCCAGGCTCCCCAGCAGGCAGAAGTATGCAAAGCATGCATCTCAATTAGTCAGCAACCATAGTCCCGCCC
CTAACTCCGCCCATCCCGCCCCTAACTCCGCCCAGTTCCGCCCATTCTCCGCCCCATGGCTGACTAATTT
TTTTTATTTATGCAGAGGCCGAGGCCGCCTCTGCCTCTGAGCTATTCCAGAAGTAGTGAGGAGGCTTTTT
TGGAGGCCTAGGCTTTTGCAAAAAGCTCCCGGGAGCTTGTATATCCATTTTCGGATCTGATCAAGAGACA
GGATGAGGATCGTTTCGCATGATTGAACAAGATGGATTGCACGCAGGTTCTCCGGCCGCTTGGGTGGAGA
GGCTATTCGGCTATGACTGGGCACAACAGACAATCGGCTGCTCTGATGCCGCCGTGTTCCGGCTGTCAGC
GCAGGGGCGCCCGGTTCTTTTTGTCAAGACCGACCTGTCCGGTGCCCTGAATGAACTGCAGGACGAGGCA
GCGCGGCTATCGTGGCTGGCCACGACGGGCGTTCCTTGCGCAGCTGTGCTCGACGTTGTCACTGAAGCGG
GAAGGGACTGGCTGCTATTGGGCGAAGTGCCGGGGCAGGATCTCCTGTCATCTCACCTTGCTCCTGCCGA
GAAAGTATCCATCATGGCTGATGCAATGCGGCGGCTGCATACGCTTGATCCGGCTACCTGCCCATTCGAC
CACCAAGCGAAACATCGCATCGAGCGAGCACGTACTCGGATGGAAGCCGGTCTTGTCGATCAGGATGATC
TGGACGAAGAGCATCAGGGGCTCGCGCCAGCCGAACTGTTCGCCAGGCTCAAGGCGCGCATGCCCGACGG
CGAGGATCTCGTCGTGACCCATGGCGATGCCTGCTTGCCGAATATCATGGTGGAAAATGGCCGCTTTTCT
GGATTCATCGACTGTGGCCGGCTGGGTGTGGCGGACCGCTATCAGGACATAGCGTTGGCTACCCGTGATA
TTGCTGAAGAGCTTGGCGGCGAATGGGCTGACCGCTTCCTCGTGCTTTACGGTATCGCCGCTCCCGATTC
GCAGCGCATCGCCTTCTATCGCCTTCTTGACGAGTTCTTCTGAGCGGGACTCTGGGGTTCGAAATGACCG
ACCAAGCGACGCCCAACCTGCCATCACGAGATTTCGATTCCACCGCCGCCTTCTATGAAAGGTTGGGCTT
CGGAATCGTTTTCCGGGACGCCGGCTGGATGATCCTCCAGCGCGGGGATCTCATGCTGGAGTTCTTCGCC
CACCCCAACTTGTTTATTGCAGCTTATAATGGTTACAAATAAAGCAATAGCATCACAAATTTCACAAATA
AAGCATTTTTTTCACTGCATTCTAGTTGTGGTTTGTCCAAACTCATCAATGTATCTTATCATGTCTGTAT
ACCGTCGACCTCTAGCTAGAGCTTGGCGTAATCATGGTCATAGCTGTTTCCTGTGTGAAATTGTTATCCG
CTCACAATTCCACACAACATACGAGCCGGAAGCATAAAGTGTAAAGCCTGGGGTGCCTAATGAGTGAGCT
AACTCACATTAATTGCGTTGCGCTCACTGCCCGCTTTCCAGTCGGGAAACCTGTCGTGCCAGCTGCATTA
ATGAATCGGCCAACGCGCGGGGAGAGGCGGTTTGCGTATTGGGCGCTCTTCCGCTTCCTCGCTCACTGAC
TCGCTGCGCTCGGTCGTTCGGCTGCGGCGAGCGGTATCAGCTCACTCAAAGGCGGTAATACGGTTATCCA
CAGAATCAGGGGATAACGCAGGAAAGAACATGTGAGCAAAAGGCCAGCAAAAGGCCAGGAACCGTAAAAA
GGCCGCGTTGCTGGCGTTTTTCCATAGGCTCCGCCCCCCTGACGAGCATCACAAAAATCGACGCTCAAGT
CAGAGGTGGCGAAACCCGACAGGACTATAAAGATACCAGGCGTTTCCCCCTGGAAGCTCCCTCGTGCGCT
CTCCTGTTCCGACCCTGCCGCTTACCGGATACCTGTCCGCCTTTCTCCCTTCGGGAAGCGTGGCGCTTTC
TCATAGCTCACGCTGTAGGTATCTCAGTTCGGTGTAGGTCGTTCGCTCCAAGCTGGGCTGTGTGCACGAA
CCCCCCGTTCAGCCCGACCGCTGCGCCTTATCCGGTAACTATCGTCTTGAGTCCAACCCGGTAAGACACG
ACTTATCGCCACTGGCAGCAGCCACTGGTAACAGGATTAGCAGAGCGAGGTATGTAGGCGGTGCTACAGA
GTTCTTGAAGTGGTGGCCTAACTACGGCTACACTAGAAGAACAGTATTTGGTATCTGCGCTCTGCTGAAG
CCAGTTACCTTCGGAAAAAGAGTTGGTAGCTCTTGATCCGGCAAACAAACCACCGCTGGTAGCGGTGGTT
TTTTTGTTTGCAAGCAGCAGATTACGCGCAGAAAAAAAGGATCTCAAGAAGATCCTTTGATCTTTTCTAC
GGGGTCTGACGCTCAGTGGAACGAAAACTCACGTTAAGGGATTTTGGTCATGAGATTATCAAAAAGGATC
TTCACCTAGATCCTTTTAAATTAAAAATGAAGTTTTAAATCAATCTAAAGTATATATGAGTAAACTTGGT
CTGACAGTTACCAATGCTTAATCAGTGAGGCACCTATCTCAGCGATCTGTCTATTTCGTTCATCCATAGT
TGCCTGACTCCCCGTCGTGTAGATAACTACGATACGGGAGGGCTTACCATCTGGCCCCAGTGCTGCAATG
ATACCGCGAGACCCACGCTCACCGGCTCCAGATTTATCAGCAATAAACCAGCCAGCCGGAAGGGCCGAGC
GCAGAAGTGGTCCTGCAACTTTATCCGCCTCCATCCAGTCTATTAATTGTTGCCGGGAAGCTAGAGTAAG
TAGTTCGCCAGTTAATAGTTTGCGCAACGTTGTTGCCATTGCTACAGGCATCGTGGTGTCACGCTCGTCG
TTTGGTATGGCTTCATTCAGCTCCGGTTCCCAACGATCAAGGCGAGTTACATGATCCCCCATGTTGTGCA
AAAAAGCGGTTAGCTCCTTCGGTCCTCCGATCGTTGTCAGAAGTAAGTTGGCCGCAGTGTTATCACTCAT
GGTTATGGCAGCACTGCATAATTCTCTTACTGTCATGCCATCCGTAAGATGCTTTTCTGTGACTGGTGAG
TACTCAACCAAGTCATTCTGAGAATAGTGTATGCGGCGACCGAGTTGCTCTTGCCCGGCGTCAATACGGG
ATAATACCGCGCCACATAGCAGAACTTTAAAAGTGCTCATCATTGGAAAACGTTCTTCGGGGCGAAAACT
CTCAAGGATCTTACCGCTGTTGAGATCCAGTTCGATGTAACCCACTCGTGCACCCAACTGATCTTCAGCA
TCTTTTACTTTCACCAGCGTTTCTGGGTGAGCAAAAACAGGAAGGCAAAATGCCGCAAAAAAGGGAATAA
GGGCGACACGGAAATGTTGAATACTCATACTCTTCCTTTTTCAATATTATTGAAGCATTTATCAGGGTTA
TTGTCTCATGAGCGGATACATATTTGAATGTATTTAGAAAAATAAACAAATAGGGGTTCCGCGCACATTT
CCCCGAAAAGTGCCACCTGACGTCGACGGATCGGGAGATCTCCCGATCCCCTATGGTGCACTCTCAGTAC
AATCTGCTCTGATGCCGCATAGTTAAGCCAGTATCTGCTCCCTGCTTGTGTGTTGGAGGTCGCTGAGTAG
TGCGCGAGCAAAATTTAAGCTACAACAAGGCAAGGCTTGACCGACAATTGCATGAAGAATCTGCTTAGGG
TTAGGCGTTTTGCGCTGCTTCGCGATGTACGGGCCAGATATACGCGTTGACATTGATTATTGACTAGTTA
TTAATAGTAATCAATTACGGGGTCATTAGTTCATAGCCCATATATGGAGTTCCGCGTTACATAACTTACG
GTAAATGGCCCGCCTGGCTGACCGCCCAACGACCCCCGCCCATTGACGTCAATAATGACGTATGTTCCCA
TAGTAACGCCAATAGGGACTTTCCATTGACGTCAATGGGTGGAGTATTTACGGTAAACTGCCCACTTGGC
AGTACATCAAGTGTATCATATGCCAAGTACGCCCCCTATTGACGTCAATGACGGTAAATGGCCCGCCTGG
CATTATGCCCAGTACATGACCTTATGGGACTTTCCTACTTGGCAGTACATCTACGTATTAGTCATCGCTA
TTACCATGGTGATGCGGTTTTGGCAGTACATCAATGGGCGTGGATAGCGGTTTGACTCACGGGGATTTCC
AAGTCTCCACCCCATTGACGTCAATGGGAGTTTGTTTTGGCACCAAAATCAACGGGACTTTCCAAAATGT
CGTAACAACTCCGCCCCATTGACGCAAATGGGCGGTAGGCGTGTACGGTGGGAGGTCTATATAAGCAGAG
CTCTCTGGCTAACTAGAGAACCCACTGCTTACTGGCTTATCGAAATTAATACGACTCACTATAGGGAGAC
CCAAGCTTGGTACCGAGCTCGGATCCACTAGTAACGGCCGCCAGTGTGCTGGAATTCGCCACCATGGAGC
AGAAGCTGATCAGCGAGGAGGACCTGCCCAGCATCAAGCTGCAGAGCAGCGACGGCGAGATCTTCGAGGT
GGACGTGGAGATCGCCAAGCAGAGCGTGACCATCAAGACCATGCTGGAGGACCTGGGCATGGACGACGAG
GGCGACGACGACCCCGTGCCCCTGCCCAACGTGAACGCCGCCATCCTGAAGAAGGTGATCCAGTGGTGCA
CCCACCACAAGGACGACCCTCCTCCTCCTGAGGACGACGAGAACAAGGAGAAGAGGACCGACGACATCCC
CGTGTGGGACCAGGAGTTCCTGAAGGTGGACCAGGGCACCCTGTTCGAGCTGATCCTGGCCGCCAACTAC
CTGGACATCGGCGGCTCTGGCGGCGGCGAAAATTTGTATTTCCAGAGTGGCGGCTCCGGAGGCTCTGAAG
ATGCCAAAAACATTAAGAAGGGCCCAGCGCCATTCTACCCACTCGAAGACGGGACCGCCGGCGAGCAGCT
GCACAAAGCCATGAAGCGCTACGCCCTGGTGCCCGGCACCATCGCCTTTACCGACGCACATATCGAGGTG
GACATTACCTACGCCGAGTACTTCGAGATGAGCGTTCGGCTGGCAGAAGCTATGAAGCGCTATGGGCTGA
ATACAAACCATCGGATCGTGGTGTGCAGCGAGAATAGCTTGCAGTTCTTCATGCCCGTGTTGGGTGCCCT
GTTCATCGGTGTGGCTGTGGCCCCAGCTAACGACATCTACAACGAGCGCGAGCTGCTGAACAGCATGGGC
ATCAGCCAGCCCACCGTCGTATTCGTGAGCAAGAAAGGGCTGCAAAAGATCCTCAACGTGCAAAAGAAGC
TACCGATCATACAAAA
